>Addgene plasmid #71443 | pMIG-FLAG-MLL-AF9 | addgene full sequence | sequence record 478941 | Addgene Long Read Sequencing Result
GTGTCGGGGCTGGCTTAACTATGCGGCATCAGAGCAGATTGTACTGAGAGTGCACCATATGCGGTGTGAA
ATACCGCACAGATGCGTAAGGAGAAAATACCGCATCAGGCGCCATTCGCCATTCAGGCTGCGCAACTGTT
GGGAAGGGCGATCGGTGCGGGCCTCTTCGCTATTACGCCAGCTGGCGAAAGGGGGATGTGCTGCAAGGCG
ATTAAGTTGGGTAACGCCAGGGTTTTCCCAGTCACGACGTTGTAAAACGACGGCGCAAGGAATGGTGCAT
GCAAGGAGATGGCGCCCAACAGTCCCCCGGCCACGGGGCCTGCCACCATACCCACGCCGAAACAAGCGCT
CATGAGCCCGAAGTGGCGAGCCCGATCTTCCCCATCGGTGATGTCGGCGATATAGGCGCCAGCAACCGCA
CCTGTGGCGCCGGTGATGCCGGCCACGATGCGTCCGGCGTAGAGGCGATTAGTCCAATTTGTTAAAGACA
GGATATCAGTGGTCCAGGCTCTAGTTTTGACTCAACAATATCACCAGCTGAAGCCTATAGAGTACGAGCC
ATAGATAAAATAAAAGATTTTATTTAGTCTCCAGAAAAAGGGGGGAATGAAAGACCCCACCTGTAGGTTT
GGCAAGCTAGCTTAAGTAACGCCATTTTGCAAGGCATGGAAAATACATAACTGAGAATAGAGAAGTTCAG
ATCAAGGTTAGGAACAGAGAGACAGCAGAATATGGGCCAAACAGGATATCTGTGGTAAGCAGTTCCTGCC
CCGGCTCAGGGCCAAGAACAGATGGTCCCCAGATGCGGTCCCGCCCTCAGCAGTTTCTAGAGAACCATCA
GATGTTTCCAGGGTGCCCCAAGGACCTGAAATGACCCTGTGCCTTATTTGAACTAACCAATCAGTTCGCT
TCTCGCTTCTGTTCGCGCGCTTCTGCTCCCCGAGCTCAATAAAAGAGCCCACAACCCCTCACTCGGCGCG
CCAGTCCTCCGATAGACTGCGTCGCCCGGGTACCCGTATTCCCAATAAAGCCTCTTGCTGTTTGCATCCG
AATCGTGGACTCGCTGATCCTTGGGAGGGTCTCCTCAGATTGATTGACTGCCCACCTCGGGGGTCTTTCA
TTTGGAGGTTCCACCGAGATTTGGAGACCCCTGCCCAGGGACCACCGACCCCCCCGCCGGGAGGTAAGCT
GGCCAGCGGTCGTTTCGTGTCTGTCTCTGTCTTTGTGCGTGTTTGTGCCGGCATCTAATGTTTGCGCCTG
CGTCTGTACTAGTTAGCTAACTAGCTCTGTATCTGGCGGACCCGTGGTGGAACTGACGAGTTCTGAACAC
CCGGCCGCAACCCTGGGAGACGTCCCAGGGACTTTGGGGGCCGTTTTTGTGGCCCGACCTGAGGAAGGGA
GTCGATGTGGAATCCGACCCCGTCAGGATATGTGGTTCTGGTAGGAGACGAGAACCTAAAACAGTTCCCG
CCTCCGTCTGAATTTTTGCTTTCGGTTTGGAACCGAAGCCGCGCGTCTTGTCTGCTGCAGCGCTGCAGCA
TCGTTCTGTGTTGTCTCTGTCTGACTGTGTTTCTGTATTTGTCTGAAAATTAGGGCCAGACTGTTACCAC
TCCCTTAAGTTTGACCTTAGGTCACTGGAAAGATGTCGAGCGGATCGCTCACAACCAGTCGGTAGATGTC
AAGAAGAGACGTTGGGTTACCTTCTGCTCTGCAGAATGGCCAACCTTTAACGTCGGATGGCCGCGAGACG
GCACCTTTAACCGAGACCTCATCACCCAGGTTAAGATCAAGGTCTTTTCACCTGGCCCGCATGGACACCC
AGACCAGGTCCCCTACATCGTGACCTGGGAAGCCTTGGCTTTTGACCCCCCTCCCTGGGTCAAGCCCTTT
GTACACCCTAAGCCTCCGCCTCCTCTTCCTCCATCCGCCCCGTCTCTCCCCCTTGAACCTCCTCGTTCGA
CCCCGCCTCGATCCTCCCTTTATCCAGCCCTCACTCCTTCTCTAGGCGCCGGAATTAGATCTCTCGAGGT
TAATTCCATGGACTACAAGGACGACGATGACAAGGGCAATTCCGCGAACATGGCGCACAGCTGTCGGTGG
CGCTTCCCCGCCCGACCCGGGACCACCGGGGGCGGCGGCGGCGGGGGGCGCCGGGGCCTAGGGGGCGCCC
CGCGGCAACGCGTCCCGGCCCTGCTGCTTCCCCCCGGGCCCCCGGTCGGCGGTGGCGGCCCCGGGGCGCC
CCCCTCCCCCCCGGCTGTGGCGGCCGCGGCGGCGGCGGCGGGAAGCAGCGGGGCTGGGGTTCCAGGGGGA
GCGGCCGCCGCCTCAGCAGCCTCCTCGTCGTCCGCCTCGTCTTCGTCTTCGTCATCGTCCTCAGCCTCTT
CAGGGCCGGCCCTGCTCCGGGTGGGCCCGGGCTTCGACGCGGCGCTGCAGGTCTCGGCCGCCATCGGCAC
CAACCTGCGCCGGTTCCGGGCCGTGTTTGGGGAGAGCGGCGGGGGAGGCGGCAGCGGAGAGGATGAGCAA
TTCTTAGGTTTTGGCTCAGATGAAGAAGTCAGAGTGCGAAGTCCCACAAGGTCTCCTTCAGTTAAAACTA
GTCCTCGAAAACCTCGTGGGAGACCTAGAAGTGGCTCTGACCGAAATTCAGCTATCCTCTCAGATCCATC
TGTGTTTTCCCCTCTAAATAAATCAGAGACCAAATCTGGAGATAAGATCAAGAAGAAAGATTCTAAAAGT
ATAGAAAAGAAGAGAGGAAGACCTCCCACCTTCCCTGGAGTAAAAATCAAAATAACACATGGAAAGGACA
TTTCAGAGTTACCAAAGGGAAACAAAGAAGATAGCCTGAAAAAAATTAAAAGGACACCTTCTGCTACGTT
TCAGCAAGCCACAAAGATTAAAAAATTAAGAGCAGGTAAACTCTCTCCTCTCAAGTCTAAGTTTAAGACA
GGGAAGCTTCAAATAGGAAGGAAGGGGGTACAAATTGTACGACGGAGAGGAAGGCCTCCATCAACAGAAA
GGATAAAGACCCCTTCGGGTCTCCTCATTAATTCTGAACTGGAAAAGCCCCAGAAAGTCCGGAAAGACAA
GGAAGGAACACCTCCACTTACAAAAGAAGATAAGACAGTTGTCAGACAAAGCCCTCGAAGGATTAAGCCA
GTTAGGATTATTCCTTCTTCAAAAAGGACAGATGCAACCATTGCTAAGCAACTCTTACAGAGGGCAAAAA
AGGGGGCTCAAAAGAAAATTGAAAAAGAAGCAGCTCAGCTGCAGGGAAGAAAGGTGAAGACACAGGTCAA
AAATATTCGACAGTTCATCATGCCTGTTGTCAGTGCTATCTCCTCGCGGATCATTAAGACCCCTCGGCGG
TTTATAGAGGATGAGGATTATGACCCTCCAATTAAAATTGCCCGATTAGAGTCTACACCGAATAGTAGAT
TCAGTGCCCCGTCCTGTGGATCTTCTGAAAAATCAAGTGCAGCTTCTCAGCACTCCTCTCAAATGTCTTC
AGACTCCTCTCGATCTAGTAGCCCCAGTGTTGATACCTCCACAGACTCTCAGGCTTCTGAGGAGATTCAG
GTACTTCCTGAGGAGCGGAGCGATACCCCTGAAGTTCATCCTCCACTGCCCATTTCCCAGTCCCCAGAAA
ATGAGAGTAATGATAGGAGAAGCAGAAGGTATTCAGTGTCGGAGAGAAGTTTTGGATCTAGAACGACGAA
AAAATTATCAACTCTACAAAGTGCCCCCCAGCAGCAGACCTCCTCGTCTCCACCTCCACCTCTGCTGACT
CCACCGCCACCACTGCAGCCAGCCTCCAGTATCTCTGACCACACACCTTGGCTTATGCCTCCAACAATCC
CCTTAGCATCACCATTTTTGCCTGCTTCCACTGCTCCTATGCAAGGGAAGCGAAAATCTATTTTGCGAGA
ACCGACATTTAGGTGGACTTCTTTAAAGCATTCTAGGTCAGAGCCACAATACTTTTCCTCAGCAAAGTAT
GCCAAAGAAGGTCTTATTCGCAAACCAATATTTGATAATTTCCGACCCCCTCCACTAACTCCCGAGGACG
TTGGCTTTGCATCTGGTTTTTCTGCATCTGGTACCGCTGCTTCAGCCCGATTGTTTTCGCCACTCCATTC
TGGAACAAGGTTTGATATGCACAAAAGGAGCCCTCTTCTGAGAGCTCCAAGATTTACTCCAAGTGAGGCT
CACTCTAGAATATTTGAGTCTGTAACCTTGCCTAGTAATCGAACTTCTGCTGGAACATCTTCTTCAGGAG
TATCCAATAGAAAAAGGAAAAGAAAAGTGTTTAGTCCTATTCGATCTGAACCAAGATCTCCTTCTCACTC
CATGAGGACAAGAAGTGGAAGGCTTAGTAGTTCTGAGCTCTCACCTCTCACCCCCCCGTCTTCTGTCTCT
TCCTCGTTAAGCATTTCTGTTAGTCCTCTTGCCACTAGTGCCTTAAACCCAACTTTTACTTTTCCTTCTC
ATTCCCTGACTCAGTCTGGGGAATCTGCAGAGAAAAATCAGAGACCAAGGAAGCAGACTAGTGCTCCGGC
AGAGCCATTTTCATCAAGTAGTCCTACTCCTCTCTTCCCTTGGTTTACCCCAGGCTCTCAGACTGAAAGA
GGGAGAAATAAAGACAAGGCCCCCGAGGAGCTGTCCAAAGATCGAGATGCTGACAAGAGCGTGGAGAAGG
ACAAGAGTAGAGAGAGAGACCGGGAGAGAGAAAAGGAGAATAAGCGGGAGTCAAGGAAAGAGAAAAGGAA
AAAGGGATCAGAAATTCAGAGTAGTTCTGCTTTGTATCCTGTGGGTAGGGTTTCCAAAGAGAAGGTTGTT
GGTGAAGATGTTGCCACTTCATCTTCTGCCAAAAAAGCAACAGGGCGGAAGAAGTCTTCATCACATGATT
CTGGGACTGATATTACTTCTGTGACTCTTGGGGATACAACAGCTGTCAAAACCAAAATACTTATAAAGAA
AGGGAGAGGAAATCTGGAAAAAACCAACTTGGACCTCGGCCCAACTGCCCCATCCCTGGAGAAGGAGAAA
ACCCTCTGCCTTTCCACTCCTTCATCTAGCACTGTTAAACATTCCACTTCCTCCATAGGCTCCATGTTGG
CTCAGGCAGACAAGCTTCCAATGACTGACAAGAGGGTTGCCAGCCTCCTAAAAAAGGCCAAAGCTCAGCT
CTGCAAGATTGAGAAGAGTAAGAGTCTTAAACAAACCGACCAGCCCAAAGCACAGGGTCAAGAAAGTGAC
TCATCAGAGACCTCTGTGCGAGGACCCCGGATTAAACATGTCTGCAGAAGAGCAGCTGTTGCCCTTGGCC
GAAAACGAGCTGTGTTTCCTGATGACATGCCCACCCTGAGTGCCTTACCATGGGAAGAACGAGAAAAGAT
TTTGTCTTCCATGGGGAATGATGACAAGTCATCAATTGCTGGCTCAGAAGATGCTGAACCTCTTGCTCCA
CCCATCAAACCAATTAAACCTGTCACTAGAAACAAGGCACCCCAGGAACCTCCAGTAAAGAAAGGACGTC
GATCGAGGCGGTGTGGGCAGTGTCCCGGCTGCCAGGTGCCTGAGGACTGTGGTGTTTGTACTAATTGCTT
AGATAAGCCCAAGTTTGGTGGTCGCAATATAAAGAAGCAGTGCTGCAAGATGAGAAAATGTCAGAATCTA
CAATGGATGCCTTCCAAAGCCTACCTGCAGAAGCAAGCTAAAGCTGTGAAAAAGAAAGAGAAAAAGTCTA
AGACCAGTGAAAAGAAAGACAGCAAAGAGAGCAGTGTTGTGAAGAACGTGGTGGACTCTAGTCAGAAACC
TACCCCATCAGCAAGAGAGGATCCTGCCCCAAAGAAAAGCAGTAGTGAGCCTCCTCCACGAAAGCCCGTC
GAGGAAAAGAGTGAAGAAGGGAATGTCTCGGCCCCTGGGCCTGAATCCAAACAGGCCACCACTCCAGCTT
CCAGGAAGTCAAGCAAGCAGGTCTCCCAGCCAGCACTGGTCATCCCGCCTCAGCCACCTACTACAGGACC
GCCAAGAAAAGAAGTTCCCAAAACCACTCCTAGTGAGCCCAAGAAAAAGCAGCCTCCACCACCAGAATCA
GGTCCAGAGCAGAGCAAACAGAAAAAAGTGGCTCCCCGCCCAAGTATCCCTGTAAAACAAAAACCAAAAG
AAAAGGAAAAACCACCTCCGGTCAATAAGCAGGAGAATGCAGGCACTTTGAACATCCTCAGCACTCTCTC
CAATGGCAATAGTTCTAAGCAAAAAATTCCAGCAGATGGGTCGCGAAGTATACACACGTGTCTTGAAGTG
AAAAGTCCAATAAAGCAAAGCAAATCAGATAAGCAAATAAAGAATGGTGAATGTGACAAGGCATACCTAG
ATGAACTGGTAGAGCTTCACAGAAGGTTAATGACATTGAGAGAAAGACACATTCTGCAGCAGATCGTGAA
CCTTATAGAAGAAACTGGACACTTTCATATCACAAACACAACATTTGATTTTGATCTTTGCTCGCTGGAC
AAAACCACAGTCCGTAAACTACAGAGTTACCTGGAAACATCTGGAACATCCTGACTCGAGGGATCCGGGC
CCTCTAGATGCGGCCGCATGCATACGAATTCCGCCCCCCCCCCCCCCCCCCCCCCTCTCCCTCCCCCCCC
CCCTAACGTTACTGGCCGAAGCCGCTTGGAATAAGGCCGGTGTGCGTTTGTCTATATGTTATTTTCCACC
ATATTGCCGTCTTTTGGCAATGTGAGGGCCCGGAAACCTGGCCCTGTCTTCTTGACGAGCATTCCTAGGG
CTCTTTCCCCTCTCGCCAAAGGAATGCAAGGTCTGTTGAATGTCGTGAAGGAAGCAGTTCCTCTGGAAGC
TTCTTGAAGACAAACAACGTCTGTAGCGACCCTTTGCAGGCAGCGGAACCCCCCACCTGGCGACAGGTGC
CTCTGCGGCCAAAAGCCACGTGTATAAGATACACCTGCAAAGGCGGCACAACCCCAGTGCCACGTTGTGA
GTTGGATAGTTGTGGAAAGAGTCAAATGGCTCTCCTCAAGCGTATTCAACAAGGGGCTGAAGGATGCCCA
GAAGGTACCCCATTGTATGGGATCTGATCTGGGGCCTCGGTGCACATGCTTTACATGTGTTTAGTCGAGG
TTAAAAAAACGTCTAGGCCCCCCGAACCACGGGGACGTGGTTTTCCTTTGAAAAACACGATGATAATATG
GCCACAACCATGGTGAGCAAGGGCGAGGAGCTGTTCACCGGGGTGGTGCCCATCCTGGTCGAGCTGGACG
GCGACGTAAACGGCCACAAGTTCAGCGTGTCTGGCGAGGGCGAGGGCGATGCCACCTACGGCAAGCTGAC
CCTGAAGTTCATCTGCACCACCGGCAAGCTGCCCGTGCCCTGGCCCACCCTCGTGACCACCCTGACCTAC
GGCGTGCAGTGCTTCAGCCGCTACCCCGACCACATGAAGCAGCACGACTTCTTCAAGTCCGCCATGCCCG
AAGGCTACGTCCAGGAGCGCACCATCTTCTTCAAGGACGACGGCAACTACAAGACCCGCGCCGAGGTGAA
GTTCGAGGGCGACACCCTGGTGAACCGCATCGAGCTGAAGGGCATCGACTTCAAGGAGGACGGCAACATC
CTGGGGCACAAGCTGGAGTACAACTACAACAGCCACAACGTCTATATCATGGCCGACAAGCAGAAGAACG
GCATCAAGGCGAACTTCAAGATCCGCCACAACATCGAGGACGGCAGCGTGCAGCTCGCCGACCACTACCA
GCAGAACACCCCCATCGGCGACGGCCCCGTGCTGCTGCCCGACAACCACTACCTGAGCACCCAGTCCGCC
CTGAGCAAAGACCCCAACGAGAAGCGCGATCACATGGTCCTGCTGGAGTTCGTGACCGCCGCCGGGATCA
CTCTCGGCATGGACGAGCTGTACAAGTAATGAATTAATTAAGAATTATCACCGCTTCTATTCAGCCAGTA
AGGCCTGTCTTTAATGGCCTCCGGCATGAGACACTTTCTAGAGTCGACCTGCAGCCAAGCTTATCGATAA
AATAAAAGATTTTATTTAGTCTCCAGAAAAAGGGGGGAATGAAAGACCCCACCTGTAGGTTTGGCAAGCT
AGCTTAAGTAACGCCATTTTGCAAGGCATGGAAAATACATAACTGAGAATAGAGAAGTTCAGATCAAGGT
TAGGAACAGAGAGACAGCAGAATATGGGCCAAACAGGATATCTGTGGTAAGCAGTTCCTGCCCCGGCTCA
GGGCCAAGAACAGATGGTCCCCAGATGCGGTCCCGCCCTCAGCAGTTTCTAGAGAACCATCAGATGTTTC
CAGGGTGCCCCAAGGACCTGAAATGACCCTGTGCCTTATTTGAACTAACCAATCAGTTCGCTTCTCGCTT
CTGTTCGCGCGCTTCTGCTCCCCGAGCTCAATAAAAGAGCCCACAACCCCTCACTCGGCGCGCCAGTCCT
CCGATAGACTGCGTCGCCCGGGTACCCGTGTATCCAATAAACCCTCTTGCAGTTGCATCCGACTTGTGGT
CTCGCTGTTCCTTGGGAGGGTCTCCTCTGAGTGATTGACTACCCGTCAGCGGGGGTCTTTCATGGGTAAC
AGTTTCTTGAAGTTGGAGAACAACATTCTGAGGGTAGGAGTCGAATATTAAGTAATCCTGACTCAATTAG
CCACTGTTTTGAATCCACATACTCCAATACTCCTGAAATAGTTCATTATGGACAGCGCAGAAAGAGCTGG
GGAGAATTGTGAAATTGTTATCCGCTCACAATTCCACACAACATACGAGCCGGAAGCATAAAGTGTAAAG
CCTGGGGTGCCTAATGAGTGAGCTAACTCACATTAATTGCGTTGCGCTCACTGCCCGCTTTCCAGTCGGG
AAACCTGTCGTGCCAGCTGCATTAATGAATCGGCCAACGCGCGGGGAGAGGCGGTTTGCGTATTGGGCGC
TCTTCCGCTTCCTCGCTCACTGACTCGCTGCGCTCGGTCGTTCGGCTGCGGCGAGCGGTATCAGCTCACT
CAAAGGCGGTAATACGGTTATCCACAGAATCAGGGGATAACGCAGGAAAGAACATGTGAGCAAAAGGCCA
GCAAAAGGCCAGGAACCGTAAAAAGGCCGCGTTGCTGGCGTTTTTCCATAGGCTCCGCCCCCCTGACGAG
CATCACAAAAATCGACGCTCAAGTCAGAGGTGGCGAAACCCGACAGGACTATAAAGATACCAGGCGTTTC
CCCCTGGAAGCTCCCTCGTGCGCTCTCCTGTTCCGACCCTGCCGCTTACCGGATACCTGTCCGCCTTTCT
CCCTTCGGGAAGCGTGGCGCTTTCTCATAGCTCACGCTGTAGGTATCTCAGTTCGGTGTAGGTCGTTCGC
TCCAAGCTGGGCTGTGTGCACGAACCCCCCGTTCAGCCCGACCGCTGCGCCTTATCCGGTAACTATCGTC
TTGAGTCCAACCCGGTAAGACACGACTTATCGCCACTGGCAGCAGCCACTGGTAACAGGATTAGCAGAGC
GAGGTATGTAGGCGGTGCTACAGAGTTCTTGAAGTGGTGGCCTAACTACGGCTACACTAGAAGAACAGTA
TTTGGTATCTGCGCTCTGCTGAAGCCAGTTACCTTCGGAAAAAGAGTTGGTAGCTCTTGATCCGGCAAAC
AAACCACCGCTGGTAGCGGTGGTTTTTTTGTTTGCAAGCAGCAGATTACGCGCAGAAAAAAAGGATCTCA
AGAAGATCCTTTGATCTTTTCTACGGGGTCTGACGCTCAGTGGAACGAAAACTCACGTTAAGGGATTTTG
GTCATGAGATTATCAAAAAGGATCTTCACCTAGATCCTTTTAAATTAAAAATGAAGTTTTAAATCAATCT
AAAGTATATATGAGTAAACTTGGTCTGACAGTTACCAATGCTTAATCAGTGAGGCACCTATCTCAGCGAT
CTGTCTATTTCGTTCATCCATAGTTGCCTGACTCCCCGTCGTGTAGATAACTACGATACGGGAGGGCTTA
CCATCTGGCCCCAGTGCTGCAATGATACCGCGAGACCCACGCTCACCGGCTCCAGATTTATCAGCAATAA
ACCAGCCAGCCGGAAGGGCCGAGCGCAGAAGTGGTCCTGCAACTTTATCCGCCTCCATCCAGTCTATTAA
TTGTTGCCGGGAAGCTAGAGTAAGTAGTTCGCCAGTTAATAGTTTGCGCAACGTTGTTGCCATTGCTACA
GGCATCGTGGTGTCACGCTCGTCGTTTGGTATGGCTTCATTCAGCTCCGGTTCCCAACGATCAAGGCGAG
TTACATGATCCCCCATGTTGTGCAAAAAAGCGGTTAGCTCCTTCGGTCCTCCGATCGTTGTCAGAAGTAA
GTTGGCCGCAGTGTTATCACTCATGGTTATGGCAGCACTGCATAATTCTCTTACTGTCATGCCATCCGTA
AGATGCTTTTCTGTGACTGGTGAGTACTCAACCAAGTCATTCTGAGAATAGTGTATGCGGCGACCGAGTT
GCTCTTGCCCGGCGTCAATACGGGATAATACCGCGCCACATAGCAGAACTTTAAAAGTGCTCATCATTGG
AAAACGTTCTTCGGGGCGAAAACTCTCAAGGATCTTACCGCTGTTGAGATCCAGTTCGATGTAACCCACT
CGTGCACCCAACTGATCTTCAGCATCTTTTACTTTCACCAGCGTTTCTGGGTGAGCAAAAACAGGAAGGC
AAAATGCCGCAAAAAAGGGAATAAGGGCGACACGGAAATGTTGAATACTCATACTCTTCCTTTTTCAATA
TTATTGAAGCATTTATCAGGGTTATTGTCTCATGAGCGGATACATATTTGAATGTATTTAGAAAAATAAA
CAAATAGGGGTTCCGCGCACATTTCCCCGAAAAGTGCCACCTGACGTCTAAGAAACCATTATTATCATGA
CATTAACCTATAAAAATAGGCGTATCACGAGGCCCTTTCGTCTCGCGCGTTTCGGTGATGACGGTGAAAA
CCTCTGACACATGCAGCTCCCGGAGACGGTCACAGCTTGTCTGTAAGCGGATGCCGGGAGCAGACAAGCC
CGTCAGGGCGCGTCAGCGGGTGTTGGCGG
Features (pLannotate 1.2.2; 23 found; start..end, strand, type, name):
     10..109     +  misc_feature   bom (fragment): basis of mobility region from pBR322
    115..264     -  CDS            lacZα (fragment): LacZα fragment of β-galactosidase; lacZ fragment
    264..465     -  CDS            TcR (fragment): tetracycline efflux protein; tet; confers resistance to tetracycline
    466..564     +  CDS            env (fragment): murine leukemia virus gPr80 envelope polyprotein precursor; env; proteolytically cleaved into gp70SU and p15TM subunits
    606..1122    +  LTR            5' LTR: 5' long terminal repeat from murine embryonic stem cell virus
   1186..1527    +  misc_feature   MESV Ψ: packaging signal of murine embryonic stem cell virus
   1594..2010    +  CDS            gag (truncated): truncated Moloney murine leukemia virus (MMLV) gag gene lacking the start codon
   2044..2064    +  CDS            FLAG (fragment): FLAG® epitope tag, followed by an enterokinase cleavage site
   2080..6282    +  CDS            KMT2A (fragment): KMT2A_HUMAN - Also known as ALL1, CXXC7, HRX, HTRX, MLL, MLL1, TRX1. Experimental evidence at protein level: Swiss-Prot protein existence level 1. Histone methyltransferase that plays an essential role in early development and hematopoiesis (PubMed:15960975, PubMed:12453419, PubMed:15960975, PubMed:19556245, PubMed:19187761, PubMed:20677832, PubMed:21220120, PubMed:26886794). Catalytic subunit of the MLL1/MLL complex, a multiprotein complex that mediates both methylation of 'Lys- 4' of histone H3 (H3K4me) complex and acetylation of 'Lys-16' of histone H4 (H4K16ac) (PubMed:15960975, PubMed:1245
   6292..6561    +  CDS            MLLT3 (fragment): AF9_HUMAN - Also known as AF9 From Homo sapiens (Human).
   6611..6635    -  promoter       chicken β-actin promoter (fragment): contains a 21-bp deletion relative to the standard chicken β-actin promoter
   6632..7219    +  misc_feature   IRES2: internal ribosome entry site (IRES) of the encephalomyocarditis virus (EMCV)
   7220..7939    +  CDS            EGFP: the original enhanced GFP (Yang et al., 1996) mammalian codon-optimized
   8017..8034    +  misc_feature   MCS (fragment): pUC18/19 multiple cloning site
   8089..8603    +  LTR            3' LTR: 3' long terminal repeat from murine embryonic stem cell virus
   8763..8785    -  protein_bind   lac operator (fragment): The lac repressor binds to the lac operator to inhibit transcription in E. coli. This inhibition can be relieved by adding lactose or isopropyl-β-D-thiogalactopyranoside (IPTG). lac repressor encoded by lacI
   8789..8819    -  promoter       lac promoter: promoter for the E. coli lac operon
   8834..8855    -  protein_bind   CAP binding site: CAP binding activates transcription in the presence of cAMP. E. coli catabolite activator protein
   8868..8960    -  CDS            lacI (fragment): lac repressor; lacI; The lac repressor binds to the lac operator to inhibit transcription in E. coli. This inhibition can be relieved by adding lactose or isopropyl-β-D-thiogalactopyranoside (IPTG).
   9143..9731    -  rep_origin     ori: high-copy-number ColE1/pMB1/pBR322/pUC origin of replication
   9902..10762   -  CDS            AmpR: β-lactamase; bla; confers resistance to ampicillin, carbenicillin, and related antibiotics
  10763..10867   -  promoter       AmpR promoter: bla
  10962..10997   +  CDS            rop (fragment): Rop protein, which maintains plasmids at low copy number; rop
