>Addgene plasmid #71443 | pMIG-FLAG-MLL-AF9 Sequencing Result | analyzer sequence | sequence record 430649
TATGCGGTGTGAAATACCGCACAGATGCGTAAGGAGAAAATACCGCATCAGGCGCCATTCGCCATTCAGG
CTGCGCAACTGTTGGGAAGGGCGATCGGTGCGGGCCTCTTCGCTATTACGCCAGCTGGCGAAAGGGGGAT
GTGCTGCAAGGCGATTAAGTTGGGTAACGCCAGGGTTTTCCCAGTCACGACGTTGTAAAACGACGGCGCA
AGGAATGGTGCATGCAAGGAGATGGCGCCCAACAGTCCSMCGGCNCAMGGAATGGTGCATGCAAGGAGAT
GGCGCCCAACAGTCCCCCGGCCACGGGGCCTGCCACCATACCCACGCCGAAACAAGCGCTCATGAGCCCG
AAGTGGCGAGCCCGATCTTCCCCATCGGTGATGTCGGCGATATAGGCGCCAGCAACCGCACCTGTGGCGC
CGGTGATGCCGGCCACGATGCGTCCGGCGTAGAGGCGATTAGTCCAATTTGTTAAAGACAGGATATCAGT
GGTCCAGGCTCTAGTTTTGACTCAACAATATCACCAGCTGAAGCCTATAGAGTACGAGCCATAGATAAAA
TAAAAGATTTTATTTAGTCTCCAGAAAAAGGGGGGAATGAAAGACCCCACCTGTAGGTTTGGCAAGCTAG
CTTAAGTAACGCCATTTTGCAAGGCATGGAAAATACATAACTGAGAATAGAGAAGTTCAGATCAAGGTTA
GGAACAGAGAGACAGCAGAATATGGGCCAAACAGGATATCTGTGGTAAGCAGTTCCTGCCCCGGCTCAGG
GCCAAGAACAGATGGTCCCCAGATGCGGTCCCGCCCTCAGCAGTTTCTAGAGAACCATCAGATGTTTCCA
GGGTGCCCCAAGGACCTGAAATGACCCTGTGCCTTATTTGAACTAACCAATCAGTTCGCTTCTCGCTTCT
GTTCGCGCGCTTCTGCTCCCCGAGCTCAATAAAAGAGCCCACAACCCCTCACTCGGCGCGCCAGTCCTCC
GATAGACTGCGTCGCCCGGGTACCCGTATTCCCAATAAAGCCTCTTGCTGTTTGCATCCGAATCGTGGAC
TCGCTGATCCTTGGGAGGGTCTCCTCAGATTGATTGACTGCCCACCTCGGGGGTCTTTCATTTGGAGGTT
CCACCGAGATTTGGAGACCCCTGCCCAGGGACCACCGACCCCCCCGCCGGGAGGTAAGCTGGCCAGCGGT
CGTTTCGTGTCTGTCTCTGTCTTTGTGCGTGTTTGTGCCGGCATCTAATGTTTGCGCCTGCGTCTGTACT
AGTTAGCTAACTAGCTCTGTATCTGGCGGACCCGTGGTGGAACTGACGAGTTCTGAACACCCGGCCGCAA
CCCTGGGAGACGTCCCAGGGACTTTGGGGGCCGTTTTTGTGGCCCGACCTGAGGAAGGGAGTCGATGTGG
AATCCGACCCCGTCAGGATATGTGGTTCTGGTAGGAGACGAGAACCTAAAACAGTTCCCGCCTCCGTCTG
AATTTTTGCTTTCGGTTTGGAACCGAAGCCGCGCGTCTTGTCTGCTGCAGCGCTGCAGCATCGTTCTGTG
TTGTCTCTGTCTGACTGTGTTTCTGTATTTGTCTGAAAATTAGGGCCAGACTGTTACCACTCCCTTAAGT
TTGACCTTAGGTCACTGGAAAGATGTCGAGCGGATCGCTCACAACCAGTCGGTAGATGTCAAGAAGAGAC
GTTGGGTTACCTTCTGCTCTGCAGAATGGCCAACCTTTAACGTCGGATGGCCGCGAGACGGCACCTTTAA
CCGAGACCTCATCACCCAGGTTAAGATCAAGGTCTTTTCACCTGGCCCGCATGGACACCCAGACCAGGTC
CCCTACATCGTGACCTGGGAAGCCTTGGCTTTTGACCCCCCTCCCTGGGTCAAGCCCTTTGTACACCCTA
AGCCTCCGCCTCCTCTTCCTCCATCCGCCCCGTCTCTCCCCCTTGAACCTCCTCGTTCGACCCCGCCTCG
ATCCTCCCTTTATCCAGCCCTCACTCCTTCTCTAGGCGCCGGAATTAGATCTCTCGAGGTTAATTCCATG
GACTACAAGGACGACGATGACAAGGGCAATTCCGCGAACATGGCGCACAGCTGTCGGTGGCGCTTCCCCG
CCCGACCCGGGACCACCGGGGGCGGCGGCGGCGGGGGGCGCCGGGGCCTAGGGGGCGCCCCGCGGCAACG
CGTCCCGGCCCTGCTGCTTCCCCCCGGGCCCCCGGTCGGCGGTGGCGGCCCCGGGGCGCCCCCCTCCCCC
CCGGCTGTGGCGGCCGCGGCGGCGGCGGCGGGAAGCAGCGGGGCTGGGGTTCCAGGGGGAGCGGCCGCCG
CCTCAGCAGCCTCCTCGTCGTCCGCCTCGTCTTCGTCTTCGTCATCGTCCTCAGCCTCTTCAGGGCCGGC
CCTGCTCCGGGTGGGCCCGGGCTTCGACGCGGCGCTGCAGGTCTCGGCCGCCATCGGCACCAACCTGCGC
CGGTTCCGGGCCGTGTTTGGGGAGAGCGGCGGGGGAGGCGGCAGCGGAGAGGATGAGCAATTCTTAGGTT
TTGGCTCAGATGAAGAAGTCAGAGTGCGAAGTCCCACAAGGTCTCCTTCAGTTAAAACTAGTCCTCGAAA
ACCTCGTGGGAGACCTAGAAGTGGCTCTGACCGAAATTCAGCTATCCTCTCAGATCCATCTGTGTTTTCC
CCTCTAAATAAATCAGAGACCAAATCTGGAGATAAGATCAAGAAGAAAGATTCTAAAAGTATAGAAAAGA
AGAGAGGAAGACCTCCCACCTTCCCTGGAGTAAAAATCAAAATAACACATGGAAAGGACATTTCAGAGTT
ACCAAAGGGAAACAAAGAAGATAGCCTGAAAAAAATTAAAAGGACACCTTCTGCTACGTTTCAGCAAGCC
ACAAAGATTAAAAAATTAAGAGCAGGTAAACTCTCTCCTCTCAAGTCTAAGTTTAAGACAGGGAAGCTTC
AAATAGGAAGGAAGGGGGTACAAATTGTACGACGGAGAGGAAGGCCTCCATCAACAGAAAGGATAAAGAC
CCCTTCGGGTCTCCTCATTAATTCTGAACTGGAAAAGCCCCAGAAAGTCCGGAAAGACAAGGAAGGAACA
CCTCCACTTACAAAAGAAGATAAGACAGTTGTCAGACAAAGCCCTCGAAGGATTAAGCCAGTTAGGATTA
TTCCTTCTTCAAAAAGGACAGATGCAACCATTGCTAAGCAACTCTTACAGAGGGCAAAAAAGGGGGCTCA
AAAGAAAATTGAAAAAGAAGCAGCTCAGCTGCAGGGAAGAAAGGTGAAGACACAGGTCAAAAATATTCGA
CAGTTCATCATGCCTGTTGTCAGTGCTATCTCCTCGCGGATCATTAAGACCCCTCGGCGGTTTATAGAGG
ATGAGGATTATGACCCTCCAATTAAAATTGCCCGATTAGAGTCTACACCGAATAGTAGATTCAGTGCCCC
GTCCTGTGGATCTTCTGAAAAATCAAGTGCAGCTTCTCAGCACTCCTCTCAAATGTCTTCAGACTCCTCT
CGATCTAGTAGCCCCAGTGTTGATACCTCCACAGACTCTCAGGCTTCTGAGGAGATTCAGGTACTTCCTG
AGGAGCGGAGCGATACCCCTGAAGTTCATCCTCCACTGCCCATTTCCCAGTCCCCAGAAAATGAGAGTAA
TGATAGGAGAAGCAGAAGGTATTCAGTGTCGGAGAGAAGTTTTGGATCTAGAACGACGAAAAAATTATCA
ACTCTACAAAGTGCCCCCCAGCAGCAGACCTCCTCGTCTCCACCTCCACCTCTGCTGACTCCACCGCCAC
CACTGCAGCCAGCCTCCAGTATCTCTGACCACACACCTTGGCTTATGCCTCCAACAATCCCCTTAGCATC
ACCATTTTTGCCTGCTTCCACTGCTCCTATGCAAGGGAAGCGAAAATCTATTTTGCGAGAACCGACATTT
AGGTGGACTTCTTTAAAGCATTCTAGGTCAGAGCCACAATACTTTTCCTCAGCAAAGTATGCCAAAGAAG
GTCTTATTCGCAAACCAATATTTGATAATTTCCGACCCCCTCCACTAACTCCCGAGGACGTTGGCTTTGC
ATCTGGTTTTTCTGCATCTGGTACCGCTGCTTCAGCCCGATTGTTTTCGCCACTCCATTCTGGAACAAGG
TTTGATATGCACAAAAGGAGCCCTCTTCTGAGAGCTCCAAGATTTACTCCAAGTGAGGCTCACTCTAGAA
TATTTGAGTCTGTAACCTTGCCTAGTAATCGAACTTCTGCTGGAACATCTTCTTCAGGAGTATCCAATAG
AAAAAGGAAAAGAAAAGTGTTTAGTCCTATTCGATCTGAACCAAGATCTCCTTCTCACTCCATGAGGACA
AGAAGTGGAAGGCTTAGTAGTTCTGAGCTCTCACCTCTCACCCCCCCGTCTTCTGTCTCTTCCTCGTTAA
GCATTTCTGTTAGTCCTCTTGCCACTAGTGCCTTAAACCCAACTTTTACTTTTCCTTCTCATTCCCTGAC
TCAGTCTGGGGAATCTGCAGAGAAAAATCAGAGACCAAGGAAGCAGACTAGTGCTCCGGCAGAGCCATTT
TCATCAAGTAGTCCTACTCCTCTCTTCCCTTGGTTTACCCCAGGCTCTCAGACTGAAAGAGGGAGAAATA
AAGACAAGGCCCCCGAGGAGCTGTCCAAAGATCGAGATGCTGACAAGAGCGTGGAGAAGGACAAGAGTAG
AGAGAGAGACCGGGAGAGAGAAAAGGAGAATAAGCGGGAGTCAAGGAAAGAGAAAAGGAAAAAGGGATCA
GAAATTCAGAGTAGTTCTGCTTTGTATCCTGTGGGTAGGGTTTCCAAAGAGAAGGTTGTTGGTGAAGATG
TTGCCACTTCATCTTCTGCCAAAAAAGCAACAGGGCGGAAGAAGTCTTCATCACATGATTCTGGGACTGA
TATTACTTCTGTGACTCTTGGGGATACAACAGCTGTCAAAACCAAAATACTTATAAAGAAAGGGAGAGGA
AATCTGGAAAAAACCAACTTGGACCTCGGCCCAACTGCCCCATCCCTGGAGAAGGAGAAAACCCTCTGCC
TTTCCACTCCTTCATCTAGCACTGTTAAACATTCCACTTCCTCCATAGGCTCCATGTTGGCTCAGGCAGA
CAAGCTTCCAATGACTGACAAGAGGGTTGCCAGCCTCCTAAAAAAGGCCAAAGCTCAGCTCTGCAAGATT
GAGAAGAGTAAGAGTCTTAAACAAACCGACCAGCCCAAAGCACAGGGTCAAGAAAGTGACTCATCAGAGA
CCTCTGTGCGAGGACCCCGGATTAAACATGTCTGCAGAAGAGCAGCTGTTGCCCTTGGCCGAAAACGAGC
TGTGTTTCCTGATGACATGCCCACCCTGAGTGCCTTACCATGGGAAGAACGAGAAAAGATTTTGTCTTCC
ATGGGGAATGATGACAAGTCATCAATTGCTGGCTCAGAAGATGCTGAACCTCTTGCTCCACCCATCAAAC
CAATTAAACCTGTCACTAGAAACAAGGCACCCCAGGAACCTCCAGTAAAGAAAGGACGTCGATCGAGGCG
GTGTGGGCAGTGTCCCGGCTGCCAGGTGCCTGAGGACTGTGGTGTTTGTACTAATTGCTTAGATAAGCCC
AAGTTTGGTGGTCGCAATATAAAGAAGCAGTGCTGCAAGATGAGAAAATGTCAGAATCTACAATGGATGC
CTTCCAAAGCCTACCTGCAGAAGCAAGCTAAAGCTGTGAAAAAGAAAGAGAAAAAGTCTAAGACCAGTGA
AAAGAAAGACAGCAAAGAGAGCAGTGTTGTGAAGAACGTGGTGGACTCTAGTCAGAAACCTACCCCATCA
GCAAGAGAGGATCCTGCCCCAAAGAAAAGCAGTAGTGAGCCTCCTCCACGAAAGCCCGTCGAGGAAAAGA
GTGAAGAAGGGAATGTCTCGGCCCCTGGGCCTGAATCCAAACAGGCCACCACTCCAGCTTCCAGGAAGTC
AAGCAAGCAGGTCTCCCAGCCAGCACTGGTCATCCCGCCTCAGCCACCTACTACAGGACCGCCAAGAAAA
GAAGTTCCCAAAACCACTCCTAGTGAGCCCAAGAAAAAGCAGCCTCCACCACCAGAATCAGGTCCAGAGC
AGAGCAAACAGAAAAAAGTGGCTCCCCGCCCAAGTATCCCTGTAAAACAAAAACCAAAAGAAAAGGAAAA
ACCACCTCCGGTCAATAAGCAGGAGAATGCAGGCACTTTGAACATCCTCAGCACTCTCTCCAATGGCAAT
AGTTCTAAGCAAAAAATTCCAGCAGATGGGTCGCGAAGTATACACACGTGTCTTGAAGTGAAAAGTCCAA
TAAAGCAAAGCAAATCAGATAAGCAAATAAAGAATGGTGAATGTGACAAGGCATACCTAGATGAACTGGT
AGAGCTTCACAGAAGGTTAATGACATTGAGAGAAAGACACATTCTGCAGCAGATCGTGAACCTTATAGAA
GAAACTGGACACTTTCATATCACAAACACAACATTTGATTTTGATCTTTGCTCGCTGGACAAAACCACAG
TCCGTAAACTACAGAGTTACCTGGAAACATCTGGAACATCCTGACTCGAGGGATCCGGGCCCTCTAGATG
CGGCCGCATGCATACGAATTCCGCCCCYCTCCCTCCCCCCCCCCTAACGTTACTGGCCGAAGCCGCTTGG
AATAAGGCCGGTGTGCGTTTGTCTATATGTTATTTTCCACCATATTGCCGTCTTTTGGCAATGTGAGGGC
CCGGAAACCTGGCCCTGTCTTCTTGACGAGCATTCCTAGGGCTCTTTCCCCTCTCGCCAAAGGAATGCAA
GGTCTGTTGAATGTCGTGAAGGAAGCAGTTCCTCTGGAAGCTTCTTGAAGACAAACAACGTCTGTAGCGA
CCCTTTGCAGGCAGCGGAACCCCCCACCTGGCGACAGGTGCCTCTGCGGCCAAAAGCCACGTGTATAAGA
TACACCTGCAAAGGCGGCACAACCCCAGTGCCACGTTGTGAGTTGGATAGTTGTGGAAAGAGTCAAATGG
CTCTCCTCAAGCGTATTCAACAAGGGGCTGAAGGATGCCCAGAAGGTACCCCATTGTATGGGATCTGATC
TGGGGCCTCGGTGCACATGCTTTACATGTGTTTAGTCGAGGTTAAAAAAACGTCTAGGCCCCCCGAACCA
CGGGGACGTGGTTTTCCTTTGAAAAACACGATGATAATATGGCCACAACCATGGTGAGCAAGGGCGAGGA
GCTGTTCACCGGGGTGGTGCCCATCCTGGTCGAGCTGGACGGCGACGTAAACGGCCACAAGTTCAGCGTG
TCTGGCGAGGGCGAGGGCGATGCCACCTACGGCAAGCTGACCCTGAAGTTCATCTGCACCACCGGCAAGC
TGCCCGTGCCCTGGCCCACCCTCGTGACCACCCTGACCTACGGCGTGCAGTGCTTCAGCCGCTACCCCGA
CCACATGAAGCAGCACGACTTCTTCAAGTCCGCCATGCCCGAAGGCTACGTCCAGGAGCGCACCATCTTC
TTCAAGGACGACGGCAACTACAAGACCCGCGCCGAGGTGAAGTTCGAGGGCGACACCCTGGTGAACCGCA
TCGAGCTGAAGGGCATCGACTTCAAGGAGGACGGCAACATCCTGGGGCACAAGCTGGAGTACAACTACAA
CAGCCACAACGTCTATATCATGGCCGACAAGCAGAAGAACGGCATCAAGGCGAACTTCAAGATCCGCCAC
AACATCGAGGACGGCAGCGTGCAGCTCGCCGACCACTACCAGCAGAACACCCCCATCGGCGACGGCCCCG
TGCTGCTGCCCGACAACCACTACCTGAGCACCCAGTCCGCCCTGAGCAAAGACCCCAACGAGAAGCGCGA
TCACATGGTCCTGCTGGAGTTCGTGACCGCCGCCGGGATCACTCTCGGCATGGACGAGCTGTACAAGTAA
TGAATTAATTAAGAATTATCACCGCTTCTATTCAGCCAGTAAGGCCTGTCTTTAATGGCCTCCGGCATGA
GACACTTTCTAGAGTCGACCTGCAGCCAAGCTTATCGATAAAATAAAAGATTTTATTTAGTCTCCAGAAA
AAGGGGGGAATGAAAGACCCCACCTGTAGGTTTGGCAAGCTAGCTTAAGTAACGCCATTTTGCAAGGCAT
GGAAAATACATAACTGAGAATAGAGAAGTTCAGATCAAGGTTAGGAACAGAGAGACAGCAGAATATGGGC
CAAACAGGATATCTGTGGTAAGCAGTTCCTGCCCCGGCTCAGGGCCAAGAACAGATGGTCCCCAGATGCG
GTCCCGCCCTCAGCAGTTTCTAGAGAACCATCAGATGTTTCCAGGGTGCCCCAAGGACCTGAAATGACCC
TGTGCCTTATTTGAACTAACCAATCAGTTCGCTTCTCGCTTCTGTTCGCGCGCTTCTGCTCCCCGAGCTC
AATAAAAGAGCCCACAACCCCTCACTCGGCGCGCCAGTCCTCCGATAGACTGCGTCGCCCGGGTACCCGT
GTATCCAATAAACCCTCTTGCAGTTGCATCCGACTTGTGGTCTCGCTGTTCCTTGGGAGGGTCTCCTCTG
AGTGATTGACTACCCGTCAGCGGGGGTCTTTCATGGGTAACAGTTTCTTGAAGTTGGAGAACAACATTCT
GAGGGTAGGAGTCGAATATTAAGTAATCCTGACTCAATTAGCCACTGTTTTGAATCCACATACTCCAATA
CTCCTGAAATAGTTCATTATGGACAGCGCAGMWMSWGMWRKRGWKMATTRTGGACAGCGCAGAAAGAGCT
GGGGAGAATTGTGAAATTGTTATCCGCTCACAATTCCACACAACATACGAGCCGGAAGCATAAAGTGTAA
AGCCTGGGGTGCCTAATGAGTGAGCTAACTCACATTAATTGCGTTGCGCTCACTGCCCGCTTTCCAGTCG
GGAAACCTGTCGTGCCAGCTGCATTAATGAATCGGCCAACGCGCGGGGAGAGGCGGTTTGCGTATTGGGC
GCTCTTCCGCTTCCTCGCTCACTGACTCGCTGCGCTCGGTCGTTCGGCTGCGGCGAGCGGTATCAGCTCA
CTCAAAGGCGGTAATACGGTTATCCACAGAATCAGGGGATAACGCAGGAAAGAACATGTGAGCAAAAGGC
CAGCAAAAGGCCAGGAACCGTAAAAAGGCCGCGTTGCTGGCGTTTTTCCATAGGCTCCGCCCCCCTGACG
AGCATCACAAAAATCGACGCTCAAGTCAGAGGTGGCGAAACCCGACAGGACTATAAAGATACCAGGCGTT
TCCCCCTGGAAGCTCCCTCGTGCGCTCTCCTGTTCCGACCCTGCCGCTTACCGGATACCTGTCCGCCTTT
CTCCCTTCGGGAAGCGTGGCGCTTTCTCATAGCTCACGCTGTAGGTATCTCAGTTCGGTGTAGGTCGTTC
GCTCCAAGCTGGGCTGTGTGCACGAACCCCCCGTTCAGCCCGACCGCTGCGCCTTATCCGGTAACTATCG
TCTTGAGTCCAACCCGGTAAGACACGACTTATCGCCACTGGCAGCAGCCACTGGTAACAGGATTAGCAGA
GCGAGGTATGTAGGCGGTGCTACAGAGTTCTTGAAGTGGTGGCCTAACTACGGCTACACTAGAAGAACAG
TATTTGGTATCTGCGCTCTGCTGAAGCCAGTTACCTTCGGAAAAAGAGTTGGTAGCTCTTGATCCGGCAA
ACAAACCACCGCTGGTAGCGGTGGTTTTTTTGTTTGCAAGCAGCAGATTACGCGCAGAAAAAAAGGATCT
CAAGAAGATCCTTTGATCTTTTCTACGGGGTCTGACGCTCAGTGGAACGAAAACTCACGTTAAGGGATTT
TGGTCATGAGATTATCAAAAAGGATCTTCACCTAGATCCTTTTAAATTAAAAATGAAGTTTTAAATCAAT
CTAAAGTATATATGAGTAAACTTGGTCTGACAGTTACCAATGCTTAATCAGTGAGGCACCTATCTCAGCG
ATCTGTCTATTTCGTTCATCCATAGTTGCCTGACTCCCCGTCGTGTAGATAACTACGATACGGGAGGGCT
TACCATCTGGCCCCAGTGCTGCAATGATACCGCGAGACCCACGCTCACCGGCTCCAGATTTATCAGCAAT
AAACCAGCCAGCCGGAAGGGCCGAGCGCAGAAGTGGTCCTGCAACTTTATCCGCCTCCATCCAGTCTATT
AATTGTTGCCGGGAAGCTAGAGTAAGTAGTTCGCCAGTTAATAGTTTGCGCAACGTTGTTGCCATTGCTA
CAGGCATCGTGGTGTCACGCTCGTCGTTTGGTATGGCTTCATTCAGCTCCGGTTCCCAACGATCAAGGCG
AGTTACATGATCCCCCATGTTGTGCAAAAAAGCGGTTAGCTCCTTCGGTCCTCCGATCGTTGTCAGAAGT
AAGTTGGCCGCAGTGTTATCACTCATGGTTATGGCAGCACTGCATAATTCTCTTACTGTCATGCCATCCG
TAAGATGCTTTTCTGTGACTGGTGAGTACTCAACCAAGTCATTCTGAGAATAGTGTATGCGGCGACCGAG
TTGCTCTTGCCCGGCGTCAATACGGGATAATACCGCGCCACATAGCAGAACTTTAAAAGTGCTCATCATT
GGAAAACGTTCTTCGGGGCGAAAACTCTCAAGGATCTTACCGCTGTTGAGATCCAGTTCGATGTAACCCA
CTCGTGCACCCAACTGATCTTCAGCATCTTTTACTTTCACCAGCGTTTCTGGGTGAGCAAAAACAGGAAG
GCAAAATGCCGCAAAAAAGGGAATAAGGGCGACACGGAAATGTTGAATACTCATACTCTTCCTTTTTCAA
TATTATTGAAGCATTTATCAGGGTTATTGTCTCATGAGCGGATACATATTTGAATGTATTTAGAAAAATA
AACAAATAGGGGTTCCGCGCACATTTCCCCGAAAAGTGCCACCTGACGTCTAAGAAACCATTATTATCAT
GACATTAACCTATAAAAATAGGCGTATCACGAGGCCCTTTCGTCTCGCGCGTTTCGGTGATGACGGTGAA
AACCTCTGACACATGCAGCTCCCGGAGACGGTCACAGCTTGTCTGTAAGCGGATGCCGGGAGCAGACAAG
CCCGTCAGGGCGCGTCAGCGGGTGTTGGCGGGTGTCGGGGCTGGCTTAACTATGCGGCATCAGAGCAGAT
TGTACTGAGAGTGCACCA
Features (pLannotate 1.2.2; 23 found; start..end, strand, type, name):
     58..207     -  CDS            lacZα (fragment): LacZα fragment of β-galactosidase; lacZ fragment
    207..254     -  CDS            TcR (fragment): tetracycline efflux protein; tet; confers resistance to tetracycline
    256..455     -  CDS            TcR (fragment): tetracycline efflux protein; tet; confers resistance to tetracycline
    456..554     +  CDS            env (fragment): murine leukemia virus gPr80 envelope polyprotein precursor; env; proteolytically cleaved into gp70SU and p15TM subunits
    596..1112    +  LTR            5' LTR: 5' long terminal repeat from murine embryonic stem cell virus
   1176..1517    +  misc_feature   MESV Ψ: packaging signal of murine embryonic stem cell virus
   1584..2000    +  CDS            gag (truncated): truncated Moloney murine leukemia virus (MMLV) gag gene lacking the start codon
   2034..2054    +  CDS            FLAG (fragment): FLAG® epitope tag, followed by an enterokinase cleavage site
   2070..6272    +  CDS            KMT2A (fragment): KMT2A_HUMAN - Also known as ALL1, CXXC7, HRX, HTRX, MLL, MLL1, TRX1. Experimental evidence at protein level: Swiss-Prot protein existence level 1. Histone methyltransferase that plays an essential role in early development and hematopoiesis (PubMed:15960975, PubMed:12453419, PubMed:15960975, PubMed:19556245, PubMed:19187761, PubMed:20677832, PubMed:21220120, PubMed:26886794). Catalytic subunit of the MLL1/MLL complex, a multiprotein complex that mediates both methylation of 'Lys- 4' of histone H3 (H3K4me) complex and acetylation of 'Lys-16' of histone H4 (H4K16ac) (PubMed:15960975, PubMed:1245
   6282..6551    +  CDS            MLLT3 (fragment): AF9_HUMAN - Also known as AF9 From Homo sapiens (Human).
   6604..7190    +  misc_feature   IRES2: internal ribosome entry site (IRES) of the encephalomyocarditis virus (EMCV)
   7191..7910    +  CDS            EGFP: the original enhanced GFP (Yang et al., 1996) mammalian codon-optimized
   7988..8005    +  misc_feature   MCS (fragment): pUC18/19 multiple cloning site
   8060..8574    +  LTR            3' LTR: 3' long terminal repeat from murine embryonic stem cell virus
   8765..8787    -  protein_bind   lac operator (fragment): The lac repressor binds to the lac operator to inhibit transcription in E. coli. This inhibition can be relieved by adding lactose or isopropyl-β-D-thiogalactopyranoside (IPTG). lac repressor encoded by lacI
   8791..8821    -  promoter       lac promoter: promoter for the E. coli lac operon
   8836..8857    -  protein_bind   CAP binding site: CAP binding activates transcription in the presence of cAMP. E. coli catabolite activator protein
   8870..8962    -  CDS            lacI (fragment): lac repressor; lacI; The lac repressor binds to the lac operator to inhibit transcription in E. coli. This inhibition can be relieved by adding lactose or isopropyl-β-D-thiogalactopyranoside (IPTG).
   9145..9733    -  rep_origin     ori: high-copy-number ColE1/pMB1/pBR322/pUC origin of replication
   9904..10764   -  CDS            AmpR: β-lactamase; bla; confers resistance to ampicillin, carbenicillin, and related antibiotics
  10765..10869   -  promoter       AmpR promoter: bla
  10964..10999   +  CDS            rop (fragment): Rop protein, which maintains plasmids at low copy number; rop
  11101..52      +  misc_feature   bom (fragment) (across the origin): basis of mobility region from pBR322
