[The description below was written by a language model from this plasmid's Addgene catalogue record and pLannotate feature annotations shown in this document.]
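Description:
pMIG-FLAG-MLL-AF9 is a gammaretroviral expression plasmid of about 11.1 kb built on the MSCV-type pMIGL backbone. It is intended for producing retrovirus that stably delivers the human MLL-AF9 leukaemia fusion oncogene into mammalian cells. It is propagated in E. coli through a high-copy ColE1/pUC-type origin and selected with ampicillin via the β-lactamase gene. The record lists a recombination-deficient host strain, as is common for plasmids with repeated LTRs. Outside the proviral region, the annotation finds only short remnants of lacZα, tetracycline resistance, lacI, rop and bom sequences, along with a lac promoter/operator. These look like backbone leftovers with no role in the payload.

The proviral cassette is flanked by 5′ and 3′ long terminal repeats of murine embryonic stem cell virus. The 5′ LTR acts as the MSCV promoter. Downstream of it lie the Ψ packaging signal and a truncated gag segment lacking its start codon, which together allow the genomic RNA to be packaged when gag, pol and env are supplied in trans by a packaging system. Next comes an N-terminal FLAG epitope fused to a roughly 4.2 kb portion of KMT2A (MLL), joined to a short C-terminal fragment of MLLT3 (AF9). An EMCV IRES and EGFP follow on the same transcript, so transduced cells expressing the oncoprotein can be identified or sorted by green fluorescence.

Two sequencing records, of 11,089 and 11,148 nt, show essentially the same feature layout. The associated publication concerns leukaemia-initiating cells in myeloid leukaemia, which fits use of the construct to model MLL-AF9-driven disease.
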