Addgene plasmid #71443: pMIG-FLAG-MLL-AF9
Purpose: Retroviral construct to express FLAG-tagged MLL-AF9 fusion gene, followed by IRES-GFP
Depositing lab: Daisuke Nakada. Depositing organization: Baylor College of Medicine. Publication: AMPK Protects Leukemia-Initiating Cells in Myeloid Leukemias from Metabolic Stress in the Bone Marrow. Saito Y, Chapple RH, Lin A, Kitano A, Nakada D. Cell Stem Cell. 2015 Sep 29. pii: S1934-5909(15)00374-4. doi: 10.1016/j.stem.2015.08.019. PubMed 26440282.
Backbone
  Vector backbone: pMIGL
  Backbone size w/o insert (bp): 6600
  Total vector size (bp): 11100
  Vector type: Mammalian Expression, Retroviral
Growth in bacteria
  Bacterial resistance: Ampicillin, 100 μg/mL
  Growth temperature: 30°C
  Growth strain: NEB Stable
  Copy number: Unknown
Gene/Insert
  Gene/Insert name: MLL-Af9
  Species: H. sapiens (human)
  Insert size (bp): 4500
  Entrez Gene: KMT2A (a.k.a. ALL-1, ALL1, CXXC7, GAS7, HRX, HTRX, HTRX1, MLL, MLL1, MLL1A, TRX1, WDSTS)
  Promoter: MSCV
  Tag / fusion protein: FLAG (N terminal on insert)
  Cloning method: Restriction Enzyme; 5′ cloning site HpaI (destroyed during cloning); 3′ cloning site NsiI (not destroyed)
  Sequencing primers: 5′ cccttgaacctcctcgttcgacc; 3′ CCAAAAGACGGCAATATGGT
Resource information
  A portion of this plasmid was derived from a plasmid made by: Jay Hess (University of Michigan)
Terms and licenses: Academic/Nonprofit Terms; Industry Terms: Not Available to Industry
How to cite: pMIG-FLAG-MLL-AF9 was a gift from Daisuke Nakada (Addgene plasmid # 71443 ; http://n2t.net/addgene:71443 ; RRID:Addgene_71443)
