>Addgene plasmid #71443 | pMIG-FLAG-MLL-AF9 | addgene partial sequence | sequence record 131398 | pLXSN5 5'-CCCTTGAACCTCCTCGTTCGACC-3'
AGGGCAATTCCGCGAACATGGCGCACAGCTGTCGGTGGCGCTTCCCCGCCCGACCCGGGACCACCGGGGG
CGGCGGCGGCGGGGGGCGCCGGGGCCTAGGGGGCGCCCCGCGGCAACGCGTCCCGGCCCTGCTGCTTCCC
CCCGGGCCCCCGGTCGGCGGTGGCGGCCCCGGGGCGCCCCCCTCCCCCCCGGCTGTGGCGGCCGCGGCGG
CG
