>Addgene plasmid #71443 | pMIG-FLAG-MLL-AF9 | addgene partial sequence | sequence record 132633 | hMLL-F1 5'-accaccagaatcaggtccag-3'
GTATCCCTGTAAAACAAAAACCAAAAGAAAAGGAAAAACCACCTCCGGTCAATAAGCAGGAGAATGCAGG
CACTTTGAACATCCTCAGCACTCTCTCCAATGGCAATAGTTCTAAGCAAAAAATTCCAGCAGATGGGTCG
CGAAGTATACACACGTGTCTTGAAGTGAAAAGTCCAATAAAGCAAAGCAAATCAGATAAGCAAATAAAGA
ATGGTGAATGTGACAAGGCATACCTAGATGAACTGGTAGAGCTTCACAGAAGGTTAATGACATTGAGAGA
AAGACACATTCTGCAGCAGATCGTGAACCTTATAGAAGAAACTGGACACTTTCATATCACAAACACAACA
TTTGATTTTGATCTTTGCTCGCTGGACAAAACCACAGTCCGTAAACTACAGAGTTACCTGGAAACATCTG
GAACATCCTGACTCGAGGGATCCGGGCCCTCTAGATGCGGCCGCAT
